Addgene plasmid #23222: pBY2807
Depositing lab: Ralf Baumeister. Depositing organization: Albert-Ludwigs-Universitaet Freiburg. Publication: SnAvi--a new tandem tag for high-affinity protein-complex purification. Schaffer U, Schlosser A, Muller KM, Schafer A, Katava N, Baumeister R, Schulze E. Nucleic Acids Res. 2010 Apr;38(6):e91. doi: 10.1093/nar/gkp1178. Epub 2010 Jan 4. PubMed 20047968.
Backbone
  Vector backbone: pBY2887
  Backbone manufacturer: pTriEx5 (Novagen)
  Backbone size w/o insert (bp): 6027
  Vector type: Mammalian Expression, Bacterial Expression, Insect Expression
Growth in bacteria
  Bacterial resistance: Chloramphenicol and Ampicillin, 25 & 100 μg/mL
  Growth temperature: 37°C
  Growth strain: ccdB Survival
  Copy number: Low Copy
Gene/Insert
  Gene/Insert name: Gateway-SnAvi
  Species: artifical
  Insert size (bp): 1723
  Cloning method: Gateway Cloning; 5′ cloning site AgeI (not destroyed); 3′ cloning site AgeI (not destroyed)
  Sequencing primers: 5′ T7
Terms and licenses: Academic/Nonprofit Terms; Industry Terms: Not Available to Industry
How to cite: pBY2807 was a gift from Ralf Baumeister (Addgene plasmid # 23222 ; http://n2t.net/addgene:23222 ; RRID:Addgene_23222)
