[The description below was written by a language model from this plasmid's Addgene catalogue record.]
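Description:
pBY2807 is a Gateway destination vector built on pBY2887, a derivative of the Novagen pTriEx5 multi-host expression plasmid. It is catalogued for expression in mammalian, bacterial and insect cells, matching the purpose of the pTriEx family, which allows one plasmid to drive expression across these host types. The record does not list the individual promoters or other backbone features. A T7 primer is given for sequencing from the 5′ side, which suggests a T7 promoter region upstream of the cassette. The backbone is recorded as about 6.0 kb and the plasmid is described as low copy.

The insert, named Gateway-SnAvi, is an artificial cassette of roughly 1.7 kb placed at an AgeI site that is preserved on both sides. The requirement for a ccdB-tolerant bacterial strain and the dual chloramphenicol and ampicillin resistance are typical of an unrecombined Gateway cassette. Such cassettes carry the ccdB counter-selection gene and a chloramphenicol resistance marker between attR recombination sites, while ampicillin resistance normally resides on the backbone. In an LR recombination, a gene of interest from an entry clone replaces the ccdB/chloramphenicol segment, yielding an expression clone in which the open reading frame is joined to the SnAvi tag.

According to the associated publication title, SnAvi is a tandem tag designed for high-affinity purification of protein complexes. The record does not state the composition of the tag or whether it ends up at the N- or C-terminus of the fusion. The plasmid therefore serves as a starting point for generating SnAvi-tagged proteins for tandem affinity purification in several expression systems.
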