>Addgene plasmid #23222 | pBY2807 | addgene partial sequence | sequence record 29077 | 23222 with EGFP-C
CGGAGAGCTGTCAGGATTATGATATTCCAACTACTGCAAGCGAGAATTTGGCAGCACAGGGTGAGGGTGG
TGGCCTGAACGACATCTTCGAGGCCCAGAAGATCGAGTGGCACGAGTAAGCGGCCGCAGGAGCTCCGGGC
TTCTCCTCAATTTCCGCTCATCACCACCATCATCACCATCACCACCACTAAGTGATTAACCTCAGGTGCA
GGCTGCCTATCAGAAGGTGGTGGCTGGTGTGGCCAATGCCCTGGCTCACAAATACCACTGAGATCGATCT
TTTTCCCTCTGCCAAAAATTATGGGGACATCATGAAGCCCCTTGAGCATCTGACTTCTGGCTAATAAAGG
AAATTTATTTTCATTGCAATAGTGTGTTGGAATTTTTTGTGTCTCTCACTCGGAAGGACATATGGGAGGG
CAAATCATTTAAAACATCAGAATGAGTATTTGGTTTAGAGTTTGGCAACATATGCCCATATGTAACTAGC
ATAACCCCTTGGGGCCTCTAAACGGGTCTTGAGGGGTTTTTTGCTGAAAGCATGCGGAGGAAATTCTCCT
TGAAGTTTCCCTGGTGTTCAAAGTAAAGGAGTTTGCACCAGACGCACCTCTGTTCACTGGTCCGGCGTAT
TAAAACACGATACATTGTTATTAGTACATTTATTAAGCGCTAGATTCTGTGCGTTGTTGATTTACAGACA
ATTGTTGTACGTATTTTAATAATTCATTAAATTTATAATCTTTAGGGTGGTATGTTAGAGCGAAAATCAA
ATGATTTTCAGCGTCTTTATATCTG
