>Addgene plasmid #23222 | pBY2807 | addgene partial sequence | sequence record 29078 | 23222 with GW3' (5' GCATGATGACCACCGATATG 3')
AGAGTGGCTGATCTCAGCCACCGCGAAAATGACATCAAAAACGCCATTAACCTGCCCGTTCTGGGGAATA
TAAATGTCAGGCTCCCTTATACACAGCCAGTCTGCAGGTCGACCATAGTGACTGGATATGTTGTGTTTTA
CAGTATTATGTAGTCTGTTTTTTATGCAAAATCTAATTTAATATATTGATATTTATATCATTTTACGTTT
CTCGTTCAGCTTTCTTGTACAAAGTGGTCGTCCCACCGGTTACTACCATGGCTCCACGACCATCCAACAA
ACGTCTCCAGCAGTCCGGTATGCCACGACCCTCCAACAAGCGTCTTCAACAGGAGAACCTTTACTTTCAA
GGTCAATTGGAAAATCTCTATTTCCAGGGACCACCAGCGCCACCACAGATGGTGAGCAAGGGCGAGGAGC
TGTTCACCGGGGTGGTGCCCATCCTGGTCGAGCTGGACGGCGACGTAAACGGCCACAAGTTCAGCGTGTC
CGGCGAGGGCGAGGGCGATGCCACCTACGGCAAGCTGACCCTGAAGTTCATCTGCACCACCGGCAAGCTG
CCCGTGCCCTGGCCCACCCTCGTGACCACCCTGACCTACGGCGTGCAGTGCTTCAGCCGCTACCCCGACC
ACATGAAGCAGCACGACTTCTTCAAGTCCGCCATGCCCGAAGGCTACGTCCAGGAGCGCACCATCTTCTT
CAAGGACGACGGCAACTACAAGACCCGCGCCGAGGTGAAGTTCGAGGGCGACACCCTGGTGAACCGCATC
GAGCTGAAGGGCATCGACTTCAAGGAGGACGGCAACATCCTGGGGCACAAGCTGGAGTACAACTACAACA
GCCACAACGTCTATATCATGGCCGACAAGCAGAAGAACGGCATCAAGGTGAACTTCA
