>Addgene plasmid #23222 | pBY2807 | addgene partial sequence | sequence record 29079 | 23222 with Amp-R (5' ATAATACCGCGCCACATAGC 3')
GTTCTTCGGGGCGAAAACTCTCAAGGATCTTACCGCTGTTGAGATCCAGTTCGATGTAACCCACTCGTGC
ACCCAACTGATCTTCAGCATCTTTTACTTTCACCAGCGTTTCTGGGTGAGCAAAAACAGGAAGGCAAAAT
GCCGCAAAAAAGGGAATAAGGGCGACACGGAAATGTTGAATACTCATACTCTTCCTTTTTCAATATTATT
GAAGCATTTATCAGGGTTATTGTCTCATGTCCGCGCGTTTCCTGCATCTTTTAATCAAATCCCAAGATGT
GTATAAACGCGCCGGTATGTACAGGAAGAGGTTTATACTAAACTGTTACATTGCAAACGTGGTTTCGTGT
GCCAAGTGTGAAAACCGATGTTTAATCAAGGCTCTGACGCATTTCTACAACCACGACTCCAAGTGTGTGG
GTGAAGTCATGCATCTTTTAATCAAATCCCAAGATGTGTATAAACCACCAAACTGCCAAAAAATGAAAAC
TGTCGACAAGCTCTGTCCGTTTGCTGGCAACTGCAAGGGTCTCAATCCTATTTGTAATTATTGAATAATA
AAACAATTATAAATGTCAAATTTGTTTTTTATTAACGATACAAACCAAACGCAACAAGAACATTTGTAGT
ATTATCTATAATTGAAAACGCGTAGTTATAATCGCTGAGGTAATATTTAAAATCATTTTCAAATGATTCA
CAGTTAATTTGCGACAATATAATTTTATTTTCACATAAACTAGACGCCTTGTCGTCTTCTTCTTCGTATT
CCTTCTCTTTTTCATTTTTCTCTTCATAAAAATTAACATAGTTATTATCGTATCCATATATGTATCTATC
GTATAGAGTAAATTTTTTGTTGTCATAAATATATATGTCTTTTTTAATGGGGTGTATAGTACCGCTGCGC
ATAGTTTTTCTGTAATTTACAACAGTGCTATTTTCTGGTAGTTCTTCGGANTNGNGTTGCTTTAATTATT
AAATTTAT
