>Addgene plasmid #23222 | pBY2807 | addgene partial sequence | sequence record 29081 | 23222 with CMV-F
AGCAGACGTCGTTTAGTGACCGTCAGATCACTAGATGCTTTATTGCGGTAGTTTATCACAGTTAAATTGC
TAACGCCAGTCTCGAACTTAACGTGCAGAAGTTGGTCGTGAGGCACTGGGCAGGTAAGTATCGGGCCCTT
TGTGCGGGGGGAGCGGCTCGGGGCTGTCCGCGGGGGGACGGCTGCCTTCGGGGGGGACGGGGCAGGGCGG
GGTTCGGCTTCTGGCGTGTGACCGGCGGCTCTAGAGCCTCTGCTAACCATGTTCATGCCTTCTTCTTTTT
CCTACAGCTCCTGGGCAACGTGCTGGTTATTGTGCTGTCTCATCATTTTGGCAAAGAATTGGATCGGACC
GAAATTAATACGACTCACTATAGGGGAATTGTGAGCGGATAACAATTCCCCGGAGTTAATCCGGGACCTT
TAATTCAACCCAACACAATATATTATAGTTAAATAAGAATTATTATCAAATCATTTGTATATTAATTAAA
ATACTATACTGTAAATTACATTTTATTTACAATCAAAGGAGATATACCATGGCAAGCTGGAGCCACCCGC
AGTTCGAAAAGGGTGCAGATGACGACGACAAGGTACCGCGGGCCCGGGATCCACCGGTATGACAACAAGT
TTGTACAAAAAAGCTGAACGAGAAACGTAAAATGATATAAATATCAATATATTAAATTAGATTTTGCATA
AAAAACAGACTACATAATACTGTAAAACACAACATATCCAGTCACTATGGCGGCCGCATTA
