>Addgene plasmid #23222 | pBY2807 | addgene partial sequence | sequence record 74571 | CAT-R 5'-GCAACTGACTGAAATGCCTC-3'
GGGTATATCCAGTGATTTTTTTCTCCATTTTAGCTTCCTTAGCTCCTGAAAATCTCGACGGATCCTAACT
CAAAATCCACACATTATACGAGCCGGAAGCATAAAGTGTAAAGCCTGGGGTGCCTAATGCGGCCGCCATA
GTGACTGGATATGTTGTGTTTTACAGTATTATGTAGTCTGTTTTTTATGCAAAATCTAATTTAATATATT
GATATTTATATCATTTTACGTTTCTCGTTCAGCTTTTTTGTACAAACTTGTTGTCATACCGGTGGATCCC
GGGCCCGCGGTACCTTGTCGTCGTCATCTGCACCCTTTTCGAACTGCGGGTGGCTCCAGCTTGCCATGGT
ATATCTCCTTTGATTGTAAATAAAATGTAATTTACAGTATAGTATTTTAATTAATATACAAATGATTTGA
TAATAATTCTTATTTAACTATAATATATTGTGTTGGGTTGAATTAAAGGTCCCGGATTAACTCCGGGGAA
TTGTTATCCGCTCACAATTCCCCTATAGTGAGTCGTATTAATTTCGGTCCGATCCAATTCTTTGCCAAAA
TGATGAGACAGCACAATAACCAGCACGTTGCCCAGGAGCTGTAGGAAAAAGAAGAAGGCATGAACATGGT
TAGCAGAGGCTCTAGAGCCGCCGGTCACACGCCAGAAGCCGAACCCCGCCCTGCCCCGTCCC
