>Addgene plasmid #23222 | pBY2807 | addgene partial sequence | sequence record 74576 | ccdb-fwd 5'-GCATGATGACCACCGATATG-3'
GGCTGATCTCAGCCACCGCGAAAATGACATCAAAAACGCCATTAACCTGATGTTCTGGGGAATATAAATG
TCAGGCTCCCTTATACACAGCCAGTCTGCAGGTCGACCATAGTGACTGGATATGTTGTGTTTTACAGTAT
TATGTAGTCTGTTTTTTATGCAAAATCTAATTTAATATATTGATATTTATATCATTTTACGTTTCTCGTT
CAGCTTTCTTGTACAAAGTGGTCGTCCCACCGGTTACTACCATGGCTCCACGACCATCCAACAAACGTCT
CCAGCAGTCCGGTATGCCACGACCCTCCAACAAGCGTCTTCAACAGGAGAACCTTTACTTTCAAGGTCAA
TTGGAAAATCTCTATTTCCAGGGACCACCAGCGCCACCACAGATGGTGAGCAAGGGCGAGGAGCTGTTCA
CCGGGGTGGTGCCCATCCTGGTCGAGCTGGACGGCGACGTAAACGGCCACAAGTTCAGCGTGTCCGGCGA
GGGCGAGGGCGATGCCACCTACGGCAAGCTGACCCTGAAGTTCATCTGCACCACCGGCAAGCTGCCCGTG
CCCTGGCCCACCCTCGTGACCACCCTGACCTACGGCGTGCAGTGCTTCAGCCGCTACCCCGACCACATGA
AGCAGCACGACTTCTTCAAGTCCGCCATGCCCGAAGGCTACGTCCAGGAGCGCACCATCTTCTTCAAGGA
CGACGGCAACTACAAGACCCGCGCCGAGGTGAAGTTCGAGGGCGACACCCTGGTGAACCGCATCGAGCTG
AAGGGCATCGACTTCAAGGAGGACGGCAACATCCTGGGGCACAAGCTGGAGTACAACTACAACAGCCACA
ACGTCTATATCATGGCCGACAAGCAGAAGAACGGCATCAAGGTGAACTTCAAGATCCGCCACAACATCGA
GGACGGCAGCGTGCAGCTCGCCGACCACTACCAGCAGAACACCCCCATCGGCGACGGCCC
